>Addgene plasmid #158262 | pLKO_HA.V5.C_NGFR | addgene full sequence | sequence record 327917 | Addgene NGS Result
TCGACGGTATCGATCACGAGACTAGTATCGAGCGGCCGCCCCCTTCACCGAGGGCCTATTTCCCATGATT
CCTTCATATTTGCATATACGATACAAGGCTGTTAGAGAGATAATTGGAATTAATTTGACTGTAAACACAA
AGATATTAGTACAAAATACGTGACGTAGAAAGTAATAATTTCTTGGGTAGTTTGCAGTTTTAAAATTATG
TTTTAAAATGGACTATCATATGCTTACCGTAACTTGAAAGTATTTCGATTTCTTGGCTTTATATATCTTG
TGGAAAGGACGAAACACCGGGTCTTCGAGAAGACCTGTTTTAGAGCTAGAAATAGCAAGTTAAAATAAGG
CTAGTCCGTTATCAACTTGAAAAAGTGGCACCGAGTCGGTGCTTTTTTTAATTCTCGACCTCGAGACAAA
TGGCAGTATTCATCCACAATTTTAAAAGAAAAGGGGGGATTGGGGGGTACAGTGCAGGGGAAAGAATAGT
AGACATAATAGCAACAGACATACAAACTAAAGAATTACAAAAACAAATTACAAAAATTCAAAATTTTCGG
GTTTATTACAGGGACAGCAGAGATCCACTTTGGCCGCGGCTCGAGGCGATAAGCTTTGCAAAGATGGATA
AAGTTTTAAACAGAGAGGAATCTTTGCAGCTAATGGACCTTCTAGGTCTTGAAAGGAGTGGGAATTGGCT
CCGGTGCCCGTCAGTGGGCAGAGCGCACATCGCCCACAGTCCCCGAGAAGTTGGGGGGAGGGGTCGGCAA
TTGAACCGGTGCCTAGAGAAGGTGGCGCGGGGTAAACTGGGAAAGTGATGTCGTGTACTGGCTCCGCCTT
TTTCCCGAGGGTGGGGGAGAACCGTATATAAGTGCAGTAGTCGCCGTGAACGTTCTTTTTCGCAACGGGT
TTGCCGCCAGAACACAGGTAAGTGCCGTGTGTGGTTCCCGCGGGCCTGGCCTCTTTACGGGTTATGGCCC
TTGCGTGCCTTGAATTACTTCCACCTGGCTGCAGTACGTGATTCTTGATCCCGAGCTTCGGGTTGGAAGT
GGGTGGGAGAGTTCGAGGCCTTGCGCTTAAGGAGCCCCTTCGCCTCGTGCTTGAGTTGAGGCCTGGCCTG
GGCGCTGGGGCCGCCGCGTGCGAATCTGGTGGCACCTTCGCGCCTGTCTCGCTGCTTTCGATAAGTCTCT
AGCCATTTAAAATTTTTGATGACCTGCTGCGACGCTTTTTTTCTGGCAAGATAGTCTTGTAAATGCGGGC
CAAGATCTGCACACTGGTATTTCGGTTTTTGGGGCCGCGGGCGGCGACGGGGCCCGTGCGTCCCAGCGCA
CATGTTCGGCGAGGCGGGGCCTGCGAGCGCGGCCACCGAGAATCGGACGGGGGTAGTCTCAAGCTGGCCG
GCCTGCTCTGGTGCCTGGCCTCGCGCCGCCGTGTATCGCCCCGCCCTGGGCGGCAAGGCTGGCCCGGTCG
GCACCAGTTGCGTGAGCGGAAAGATGGCCGCTTCCCGGCCCTGCTGCAGGGAGCTCAAAATGGAGGACGC
GGCGCTCGGGAGAGCGGGCGGGTGAGTCACCCACACAAAGGAAAAGGGCCTTTCCGTCCTCAGCCGTCGC
TTCATGTGACTCCACGGAGTACCGGGCGCCGTCCAGGCACCTCGATTAGTTCTCGAGCTTTTGGAGTACG
TCGTCTTTAGGTTGGGGGGAGGGGTTTTATGCGATGGAGTTTCCCCACACTGAGTGGGTGGAGACTGAAG
TTAGGCCAGCTTGGCACTTGATGTAATTCTCCTTGGAATTTGCCCTTTTTGAGTTTGGATCTTGGTTCAT
TCTCAAGCCTCAGACAGTGGTTCAAAGTTTTTTTCTTCCATTTCAGGTGTCGTGAGGAATTCTGCAGTCG
ATCGACGGTACCGCGGGCCCGGGATCCACGGTCGCCACCATGGGGGCAGGTGCCACCGGCCGCGCCATGG
ACGGGCCGCGCCTGCTGCTGTTGCTGCTTCTGGGGGTGTCCCTTGGAGGTGCCAAGGAGGCATGCTACCC
ATACGATGTGCCAGATTACGCTGGAGGAGGCGGGGGAGGGGGCAAACCAATTCCAAACCCACTGCTGGGA
CTGGATTCCACAGGAGGAGGCGGGGGAGGGGAGGACCAGGTGGACCCCAGGCTGATCGACGGCAAGCCCA
CAGGCCTGTACACACACAGCGGTGAGTGCTGCAAAGCCTGCAACCTGGGCGAGGGTGTGGCCCAGCCTTG
TGGAGCCAACCAGACCGTGTGTGAGCCCTGCCTGGACAGCGTGACGTTCTCCGACGTGGTGAGCGCGACC
GAGCCGTGCAAGCCGTGCACCGAGTGCGTGGGGCTCCAGAGCATGTCGGCGCCGTGCGTGGAGGCCGACG
ACGCCGTGTGCCGCTGCGCCTACGGCTACTACCAGGATGAGACGACTGGGCGCTGCGAGGCGTGCCGCGT
GTGCGAGGCGGGCTCGGGCCTCGTGTTCTCCTGCCAGGACAAGCAGAACACCGTGTGCGAGGAGTGCCCC
GACGGCACGTATTCCGACGAGGCCAACCACGTGGACCCGTGCCTGCCCTGCACCGTGTGCGAGGACACCG
AGCGCCAGCTCCGCGAGTGCACACGCTGGGCCGACGCCGAGTGCGAGGAGATCCCTGGCCGTTGGATTAC
ACGGTCCACACCCCCAGAGGGCTCGGACAGCACAGCCCCCAGCACCCAGGAGCCTGAGGCACCTCCAGAA
CAAGACCTCATAGCCAGCACGGTGGCAGGTGTGGTGACCACAGTGATGGGCAGCTCCCAGCCCGTGGTGA
CCCGAGGCACCACCGACAACCTCATCCCTGTCTATTGCTCCATCCTGGCTGCTGTGGTTGTGGGCCTTGT
GGCCTACATAGCCTTCAAGAGGTGGAACAGGGGTATCCTCTAGAGCGGCCGCGTCGACAATCAACCTCTG
GATTACAAAATTTGTGAAAGATTGACTGGTATTCTTAACTATGTTGCTCCTTTTACGCTATGTGGATACG
CTGCTTTAATGCCTTTGTATCATGCTATTGCTTCCCGTATGGCTTTCATTTTCTCCTCCTTGTATAAATC
CTGGTTGCTGTCTCTTTATGAGGAGTTGTGGCCCGTTGTCAGGCAACGTGGCGTGGTGTGCACTGTGTTT
GCTGACGCAACCCCCACTGGTTGGGGCATTGCCACCACCTGTCAGCTCCTTTCCGGGACTTTCGCTTTCC
CCCTCCCTATTGCCACGGCGGAACTCATCGCCGCCTGCCTTGCCCGCTGCTGGACAGGGGCTCGGCTGTT
GGGCACTGACAATTCCGTGGTGTTGTCGGGGAAGCTGACGTCCTTTCCATGGCTGCTCGCCTGTGTTGCC
ACCTGGATTCTGCGCGGGACGTCCTTCTGCTACGTCCCTTCGGCCCTCAATCCAGCGGACCTTCCTTCCC
GCGGCCTGCTGCCGGCTCTGCGGCCTCTTCCGCATCTTCGCCTTCGCCCTCAGACGAGTCGGATCTCCCT
TTGGGCCGCCTCCCCGCCTGGGTACCTTTAAGACCAATGACTTACAAGGCAGCTGTAGATCTTAGCCACT
TTTTAAAAGAAAAGGGGGGACTGGAAGGGCTAATTCACTCCCAACGAAGATAAGATCTGCTTTTTGCTTG
TACTGGGTCTCTCTGGTTAGACCAGATCTGAGCCTGGGAGCTCTCTGGCTAACTAGGGAACCCACTGCTT
AAGCCTCAATAAAGCTTGCCTTGAGTGCTTCAAGTAGTGTGTGCCCGTCTGTTGTGTGACTCTGGTAACT
AGAGATCCCTCAGACCCTTTTAGTCAGTGTGGAAAATCTCTAGCAGTAGTAGTTCATGTCATCTTATTAT
TCAGTATTTATAACTTGCAAAGAAATGAATATCAGAGAGTGAGAGGAACTTGTTTATTGCAGCTTATAAT
GGTTACAAATAAAGCAATAGCATCACAAATTTCACAAATAAAGCATTTTTTTCACTGCATTCTAGTTGTG
GTTTGTCCAAACTCATCAATGTATCTTATCATGTCTGGCTCTAGCTATCCCGCCCCTAACTCCGCCCATC
CCGCCCCTAACTCCGCCCAGTTCCGCCCATTCTCCGCCCCATGGCTGACTAATTTTTTTTATTTATGCAG
AGGCCGAGGCCGCCTCGGCCTCTGAGCTATTCCAGAAGTAGTGAGGAGGCTTTTTTGGAGGCCTAGGGAC
GTACCCAATTCGCCCTATAGTGAGTCGTATTACGCGCGCTCACTGGCCGTCGTTTTACAACGTCGTGACT
GGGAAAACCCTGGCGTTACCCAACTTAATCGCCTTGCAGCACATCCCCCTTTCGCCAGCTGGCGTAATAG
CGAAGAGGCCCGCACCGATCGCCCTTCCCAACAGTTGCGCAGCCTGAATGGCGAATGGG
[124 nt withheld, positions 4400-4523]
C
[91 nt withheld, positions 4525-4615]
A
[49 nt withheld, positions 4617-4665]
CCTTTGACGTTGGAGTCCACGTTCTTT
[37 nt withheld, positions 4693-4729]
ACCCTATCTCGGTCTATTCTTTTGATTTATAAGGGATTTTGCCGATTTCGGCCTATTGGTTAAAAAATGA
GCTGATTTAACAAAAATTTAACGCGAATTTTAACAAAATATTAACGCTTACAATTTAGGTGGCACTTTTC
GGGGAAATGTGCGCGGAACCCCTATTTGTTTATTTTTCTAAATACATTCAAATATGTATCCGCTCATGAG
ACAATAACCCTGATAAATGCTTCAATAATATTGAAAAAGGAAGAGTATGAGTATTCAACATTTCCGTGTC
GCCCTTATTCCCTTTTTTGCGGCATTTTGCCTTCCTGTTTTTGCTCACCCAGAAACGCTGGTGAAAGTAA
AAGATGCTGAAGATCAGTTGGGTGCACGAGTGGGTTACATCGAACTGGATCTCAACAGCGGTAAGATCCT
TGAGAGTTTTCGCCCCGAAGAACGTTTTCCAATGATGAGCACTTTTAAAGTTCTGCTATGTGGCGCGGTA
TTATCCCGTATTGACGCCGGGCAAGAGCAACTCGGTCGCCGCATACACTATTCTCAGAATGACTTGGTTG
AGTACTCACCAGTCACAGAAAAGCATCTTACGGATGGCATGACAGTAAGAGAATTATGCAGTGCTGCCAT
AACCATGAGTGATAACACTGCGGCCAACTTACTTCTGACAACGATCGGAGGACCGAAGGAGCTAACCGCT
TTTTTGCACAACATGGGGGATCATGTAACTCGCCTTGATCGTTGGGAACCGGAGCTGAATGAAGCCATAC
CAAACGACGAGCGTGACACCACGATGCCTGTAGCAATGGCAACAACGTTGCGCAAACTATTAACTGGCGA
ACTACTTACTCTAGCTTCCCGGCAACAATTAATAGACTGGATGGAGGCGGATAAAGTTGCAGGACCACTT
CTGCGCTCGGCCCTTCCGGCTGGCTGGTTTATTGCTGATAAATCTGGAGCCGGTGAGCGTGGGTCTCGCG
GTATCATTGCAGCACTGGGGCCAGATGGTAAGCCCTCCCGTATCGTAGTTATCTACACGACGGGGAGTCA
GGCAACTATGGATGAACGAAATAGACAGATCGCTGAGATAGGTGCCTCACTGATTAAGCATTGGTAACTG
TCAGACCAAGTTTACTCATATATACTTTAGATTGATTTAAAACTTCATTTTTAATTTAAAAGGATCTAGG
TGAAGATCCTTTTTGATAATCTCATGACCAAAATCCCTTAACGTGAGTTTTCGTTCCACTGAGCGTCAGA
CCCCGTAGAAAAGATCAAAGGATCTTCTTGAGATCCTTTTTTTCTGCGCGTAATCTGCTGCTTGCAAACA
AAAAAACCACCGCTACCAGCGGTGGTTTGTTTGCCGGATCAAGAGCTACCAACTCTTTTTCCGAAGGTAA
CTGGCTTCAGCAGAGCGCAGATACCAAATACTGTTCTTCTAGTGTAGCCGTAGTTAGGCCACCACTTCAA
GAACTCTGTAGCACCGCCTACATACCTCGCTCTGCTAATCCTGTTACCAGTGGCTGCTGCCAGTGGCGAT
AAGTCGTGTCTTACCGGGTTGGACTCAAGACGATAGTTACCGGATAAGGCGCAGCGGTCGGGCTGAACGG
GGGGTTCGTGCACACAGCCCAGCTTGGAGCGAACGACCTACACCGAACTGAGATACCTACAGCGTGAGCT
ATGAGAAAGCGCCACGCTTCCCGAAGGGAGAAAGGCGGACAGGTATCCGGTAAGCGGCAGGGTCGGAACA
GGAGAGCGCACGAGGGAGCTTCCAGGGGGAAACGCCTGGTATCTTTATAGTCCTGTCGGGTTTCGCCACC
TCTGACTTGAGCGTCGATTTTTGTGATGCTCGTCAGGGGGGCGGAGCCTATGGAAAAACGCCAGCAACGC
GGCCTTTTTACGGTTCCTGGCCTTTTGCTGGCCTTTTGCTCACATGTTCTTTCCTGCGTTATCCCCTGAT
TCTGTGGATAACCGTATTACCGCCTTTGAGTGAGCTGATACCGCTCGCCGCAGCCGAACGACCGAGCGCA
GCGAGTCAGTGAGCGAGGAAGCGGAAGAGCGCCCAATACGCAAACCGCCTCTCCCCGCGCGTTGGCCGAT
TCATTAATGCAGCTGGCACGACAGGTTTCCCGACTGGAAAGCGGGCAGTGAGCGCAACGCAATTAATGTG
AGTTAGCTCACTCATTAGGCACCCCAGGCTTTACACTTTATGCTTCCGGCTCGTATGTTGTGTGGAATTG
TGAGCGGATAACAATTTCACACAGGAAACAGCTATGACCATGATTACGCCAAGCGCGCAATTAACCCTCA
CTAAAGGGAACAAAAGCTGGAGCTGCAAGCTTAATGTAGTCTTATGCAATACTCTTGTAGTCTTGCAACA
TGGTAACGATGAGTTAGCAACATGCCTTACAAGGAGAGAAAAAGCACCGTGCATGGCGATTGGTGGAAGT
AAGGTGGTACGATCGTGCCTTATTAGGAAGGCAACAGACGGGTCTGACATGGATTGGACGAACCACTGAA
TTGCCGCATTGCAGAGATATTGTATTTAAGTGCCTAGCTCGATACATAAACGGGTCTCTCTGGTTAGACC
AGATCTGAGCCTGGGAGCTCTCTGGCTAACTAGGGAACCCACTGCTTAAGCCTCAATAAAGCTTGCCTTG
AGTGCTTCAAGTAGTGTGTGCCCGTCTGTTGTGTGACTCTGGTAACTAGAGATCCCTCAGACCCTTTTAG
TCAGTGTGGAAAATCTCTAGCAGTGGCGCCCGAACAGGGACTTGAAAGCGAAAGGGAAACCAGAGGAGCT
CTCTCGACGCAGGACTCGGCTTGCTGAAGCGCGCACGGCAAGAGGCGAGGGGCGGCGACTGGTGAGTACG
CCAAAAATTTTGACTAGCGGAGGCTAGAAGGAGAGAGATGGGTGCGAGAGCGTCAGTATTAAGCGGGGGA
GAATTAGATCGCGATGGGAAAAAATTCGGTTAAGGCCAGGGGGAAAGAAAAAATATAAATTAAAACATAT
AGTATGGGCAAGCAGGGAGCTAGAACGATTCGCAGTTAATCCTGGCCTGTTAGAAACATCAGAAGGCTGT
AGACAAATACTGGGACAGCTACAACCATCCCTTCAGACAGGATCAGAAGAACTTAGATCATTATATAATA
CAGTAGCAACCCTCTATTGTGTGCATCAAAGGATAGAGATAAAAGACACCAAGGAAGCTTTAGACAAGAT
AGAGGAAGAGCAAAACAAAAGTAAGACCACCGCACAGCAAGCGGCCGCTGATCTTCAGACCTGGAGGAGG
AGATATGAGGGACAATTGGAGAAGTGAATTATATAAATATAAAGTAGTAAAAATTGAACCATTAGGAGTA
GCACCCACCAAGGCAAAGAGAAGAGTGGTGCAGAGAGAAAAAAGAGCAGTGGGAATAGGAGCTTTGTTCC
TTGGGTTCTTGGGAGCAGCAGGAAGCACTATGGGCGCAGCGTCAATGACGCTGACGGTACAGGCCAGACA
ATTATTGTCTGGTATAGTGCAGCAGCAGAACAATTTGCTGAGGGCTATTGAGGCGCAACAGCATCTGTTG
CAACTCACAGTCTGGGGCATCAAGCAGCTCCAGGCAAGAATCCTGGCTGTGGAAAGATACCTAAAGGATC
AACAGCTCCTGGGGATTTGGGGTTGCTCTGGAAAACTCATTTGCACCACTGCTGTGCCTTGGAATGCTAG
TTGGAGTAATAAATCTCTGGAACAGATTTGGAATCACACGACCTGGATGGAGTGGGACAGAGAAATTAAC
AATTACACAAGCTTAATACACTCCTTAATTGAAGAATCGCAAAACCAGCAAGAAAAGAATGAACAAGAAT
TATTGGAATTAGATAAATGGGCAAGTTTGTGGAATTGGTTTAACATAACAAATTGGCTGTGGTATATAAA
ATTATTCATAATGATAGTAGGAGGCTTGGTAGGTTTAAGAATAGTTTTTGCTGTACTTTCTATAGTGAAT
AGAGTTAGGCAGGGATATTCACCATTATCGTTTCAGACCCACCTCCCAACCCCGAGGGGACCCGACAGGC
CCGAAGGAATAGAAGAAGAAGGTGGAGAGAGAGACAGAGACAGATCCATTCGATTAGTGAACGGATC
Features (pLannotate 1.2.2; 29 found; start..end, strand, type, name):
     50..290     +  promoter       U6 promoter: RNA polymerase III promoter for human U6 snRNA
    317..392     +  misc_RNA       gRNA scaffold: guide RNA scaffold for the Streptococcus pyogenes CRISPR/Cas9 system
    440..557     +  misc_feature   cPPT/CTS: central polypurine tract and central termination sequence of HIV-1
    624..690     +  CDS            small t antigen (fragment): SV40 (simian virus 40) small t antigen
    697..1875    +  promoter       EF-1α promoter: strong constitutive promoter for human elongation factor EF-1α
   1892..1917    +  misc_feature   MCS (fragment): multiple cloning site
   1930..2898    +  CDS            NGFR (fragment): TNR16_HUMAN - Also known as TNFRSF16. Experimental evidence at protein level: Swiss-Prot protein existence level 1. Low affinity receptor which can bind to NGF, BDNF, NTF3, and NTF4. Forms a heterodimeric receptor with SORCS2 that binds the precursor forms of NGF, BDNF and NTF3 with high affinity, and has much lower affinity for mature NGF and BDNF (PubMed:24908487). Plays an important role in differentiation and survival of specific neuronal populations during development (By similarity). Can mediate cell survival as well as cell death of neural cells. Plays a role in the inactivation of RHOA
   2929..3517    +  misc_feature   WPRE: woodchuck hepatitis virus posttranscriptional regulatory element
   3522..3659    +  CDS            nef (fragment): NEF_HV1LA - Experimental evidence at protein level: Swiss-Prot protein existence level 1. Extracellular Nef protein targets CD4(+) T-lymphocytes for apoptosis by interacting with CXCR4 surface receptors. From Human immunodeficiency virus type 1 group M subtype B (isolate Lai) (HIV-1).
   3645..3825    +  LTR            5' LTR (truncated): truncated 5' long terminal repeat (LTR) from HIV-1
   3897..4018    +  polyA_signal   SV40 poly(A) signal: SV40 polyadenylation signal
   4058..4193    +  rep_origin     SV40 ori: SV40 origin of replication
   4214..4232    -  promoter       T7 promoter: promoter for bacteriophage T7 RNA polymerase
   4240..4395    +  CDS            lacZα (fragment): LacZα fragment of β-galactosidase; lacZ fragment
   4400..4828    +  rep_origin     f1 ori (sequence partly withheld): f1 bacteriophage origin of replication; arrow indicates direction of (+) strand synthesis
   4881..4985    +  promoter       AmpR promoter: bla
   4986..5846    +  CDS            AmpR: β-lactamase; bla; confers resistance to ampicillin, carbenicillin, and related antibiotics
   6017..6605    +  rep_origin     ori: high-copy-number ColE1/pMB1/pBR322/pUC origin of replication
   6788..6880    +  CDS            lacI (fragment): lac repressor; lacI; The lac repressor binds to the lac operator to inhibit transcription in E. coli. This inhibition can be relieved by adding lactose or isopropyl-β-D-thiogalactopyranoside (IPTG).
   6893..6914    +  protein_bind   CAP binding site: CAP binding activates transcription in the presence of cAMP. E. coli catabolite activator protein
   6929..6959    +  promoter       lac promoter: promoter for the E. coli lac operon
   6967..6983    +  protein_bind   lac operator: The lac repressor binds to the lac operator to inhibit transcription in E. coli. This inhibition can be relieved by adding lactose or isopropyl-β-D-thiogalactopyranoside (IPTG). lac repressor encoded by lacI
   7028..7046    +  promoter       T3 promoter: promoter for bacteriophage T3 RNA polymerase
   7074..7300    +  promoter       RSV promoter: Rous sarcoma virus enhancer/promoter
   7301..7481    +  LTR            5' LTR (truncated): truncated 5' long terminal repeat (LTR) from HIV-1
   7528..7653    +  misc_feature   HIV-1 Ψ: packaging signal of human immunodeficiency virus type 1
   7637..8000    +  CDS            HIV-1 gag (fragment): gag protein from human immunodeficiency virus 1; gag
   8146..8379    +  misc_feature   RRE: The Rev response element (RRE) of HIV-1 allows for Rev-dependent mRNA export from the nucleus to the cytoplasm.
   8756..8856    +  CDS            Rev (fragment): human immunodeficiency virus 1 (HIV-1) Rev protein; rev; enhances nuclear export of unspliced and incompletely spliced viral mRNAs
