[The description below was written by a language model from this plasmid's Addgene catalogue record and pLannotate feature annotations shown in this document.]
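Description:
pLKO_HA.V5.C_NGFR is a lentiviral CRISPR vector on the pLKO backbone (about 8.9 kb in the sequenced record) that pairs a guide RNA expression cassette with a protein barcode ("Pro-Code") reporter. In bacteria it is maintained through a high-copy ColE1/pUC-type origin and selected with ampicillin via the β-lactamase gene. An f1 origin, an SV40 origin and poly(A) signal, and remnants of lac, T3 and T7 elements are carried over from the backbone.

The viral genome is transcribed from a chimeric RSV promoter/truncated HIV-1 5' LTR, an arrangement that removes the need for Tat during packaging. It is followed by the Ψ packaging signal with a partial gag sequence, the Rev response element for Rev-dependent nuclear export, and a cPPT/CTS. The downstream LTR is also annotated as truncated.

Between these elements sit two expression units. A human U6 Pol III promoter lies upstream of the S. pyogenes Cas9 guide RNA scaffold, with a short gap between them into which an sgRNA spacer can be cloned. An EF-1α promoter drives human NGFR with its signaling domain truncated (dNGFR), followed by a WPRE to enhance transcript expression. According to the catalogue entry, dNGFR carries an N-terminal epitope combination designated HA.V5.C. The feature table does not annotate these tags separately.

The truncated receptor acts as an inert cell-surface scaffold that displays the epitope combination, so the barcode can be read by antibody staining. Because each Pro-Code vector can be linked to a particular sgRNA, cells that received a given guide can be identified by cytometry. This supports vector and cell tracking and pooled phenotypic CRISPR screens at single-cell resolution. No Cas9 gene or mammalian drug-selection marker is annotated, so Cas9 must come from another source.
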