Addgene plasmid #158262: pLKO_HA.V5.C_NGFR
Purpose: Protein Barcode (Pro-Code) for vector/cell tracking. Contains U6 trRNA cassette for sgRNA cloning. Enables phenotypic CRISPR screens at a single cell resolution (using cytometry).
Depositing lab: Brian Brown. Depositing organization: Icahn School of Medicine at Mount Sinai. Publication: Protein Barcodes Enable High-Dimensional Single-Cell CRISPR Screens. Wroblewska A, Dhainaut M, Ben-Zvi B, Rose SA, Park ES, Amir ED, Bektesevic A, Baccarini A, Merad M, Rahman AH, Brown BD. Cell. 2018 Nov 1;175(4):1141-1155.e16. doi: 10.1016/j.cell.2018.09.022. Epub 2018 Oct 18. PubMed 30343902.
Backbone
  Vector backbone: pLKO
  Backbone size w/o insert (bp): 9000
  Vector type: Lentiviral, CRISPR
Growth in bacteria
  Bacterial resistance: Ampicillin, 100 μg/mL
  Growth temperature: 37°C
  Growth strain: NEB Stable
  Copy number: High Copy
Gene/Insert
  Gene/Insert name: Pro-Code Tagged human dNGFR
  Species: H. sapiens (human)
  Insert size (bp): 1000
  Mutation: Truncation of the signaling domain
  Entrez Gene: NGFR (a.k.a. CD271, Gp80-LNGFR, TNFRSF16, p75(NTR), p75NTR)
  Promoter: EF1a
  Tag / fusion protein: HA.V5.C (N terminal on insert)
  Cloning method: Restriction Enzyme; 5′ cloning site Unknown (unknown if destroyed)
  Sequencing primers: 5′ cctttttgagtttggatcttggttcat
Terms and licenses: Academic/Nonprofit Terms; Industry Terms: Not Available to Industry
How to cite: pLKO_HA.V5.C_NGFR was a gift from Brian Brown (Addgene plasmid # 158262 ; http://n2t.net/addgene:158262 ; RRID:Addgene_158262)
