>Addgene plasmid #158262 | pLKO_HA.V5.C_NGFR | depositor partial sequence | sequence record 305393 | Tagged NGFR
ATGGGGGCAGGTGCCACCGGCCGCGCCATGGACGGGCCGCGCCTGCTGCTGTTGCTGCTTCTGGGGGTGT
CCCTTGGAGGTGCCAAGGAGGCATGCTACCCATACGATGTGCCAGATTACGCTGGAGGAGGCGGGGGAGG
GGGCAAACCAATTCCAAACCCACTGCTGGGACTGGATTCCACAGGAGGAGGCGGGGGAGGGGAGGACCAG
GTGGACCCCAGGCTGATCGACGGCAAGCCCACAGGCCTGTACACACACAGCGGTGAGTGCTGCAAAGCCT
GCAACCTGGGCGAGGGTGTGGCCCAGCCTTGTGGAGCCAACCAGACCGTGTGTGAGCCCTGCCTGGACAG
CGTGACGTTCTCCGACGTGGTGAGCGCGACCGAGCCGTGCAAGCCGTGCACCGAGTGCGTGGGGCTCCAG
AGCATGTCGGCGCCGTGCGTGGAGGCCGACGACGCCGTGTGCCGCTGCGCCTACGGCTACTACCAGGATG
AGACGACTGGGCGCTGCGAGGCGTGCCGCGTGTGCGAGGCGGGCTCGGGCCTCGTGTTCTCCTGCCAGGA
CAAGCAGAACACCGTGTGCGAGGAGTGCCCCGACGGCACGTATTCCGACGAGGCCAACCACGTGGACCCG
TGCCTGCCCTGCACCGTGTGCGAGGACACCGAGCGCCAGCTCCGCGAGTGCACACGCTGGGCCGACGCCG
AGTGCGAGGAGATCCCTGGCCGTTGGATTACACGGTCCACACCCCCAGAGGGCTCGGACAGCACAGCCCC
CAGCACCCAGGAGCCTGAGGCACCTCCAGAACAAGACCTCATAGCCAGCACGGTGGCAGGTGTGGTGACC
ACAGTGATGGGCAGCTCCCAGCCCGTGGTGACCCGAGGCACCACCGACAACCTCATCCCTGTCTATTGCT
CCATCCTGGCTGCTGTGGTTGTGGGCCTTGTGGCCTACATAGCCTTCAAGAGGTGGAACAGGGGTATCCT
CTAG
